Addgene plasmid #35277: pBbE5a-RFP
Depositing lab: Jay Keasling. Depositing organization: University of California, Berkeley. Publication: BglBrick vectors and datasheets: A synthetic biology platform for gene expression. Lee TS, Krupa RA, Zhang F, Hajimorad M, Holtz WJ, Prasad N, Lee SK, Keasling JD. J Biol Eng. 2011 Sep 20;5:12. 10.1186/1754-1611-5-12 PubMed 21933410.
Backbone
  Vector backbone: pBb
  Backbone size w/o insert (bp): 3709
  Vector type: Bacterial Expression, Synthetic Biology
Growth in bacteria
  Bacterial resistance: Ampicillin, 100 μg/mL
  Growth temperature: 37°C
  Growth strain: DH5alpha
  Copy number: High Copy
Gene/Insert
  Gene/Insert name: RFP (alt name: JBEI Part ID: JPUB_000043)
  Species: Synthetic
  Insert size (bp): 678
  Promoter: lacUV5
  Cloning method: Restriction Enzyme
  Sequencing primers: 5′ jkRFP-R (gctttggaaccgtactggaa); 3′ jkRFP-F (tggtcactacgacgctgaag)
Terms and licenses: Academic/Nonprofit Terms; Industry Terms: Not Available to Industry
Depositor comments: JBEI Part ID: JPUB_000043; Origin: colE1
How to cite: pBbE5a-RFP was a gift from Jay Keasling (Addgene plasmid # 35277 ; http://n2t.net/addgene:35277 ; RRID:Addgene_35277)
