[The description below was written by a language model from this plasmid's Addgene catalogue record and pLannotate feature annotations shown in this document.]
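Description:
pBbE5a-RFP is a bacterial expression plasmid from the BglBrick (pBb) family of modular synthetic-biology vectors, built for controlled gene expression in E. coli. Its full sequence is 4,387 bp, consistent with the recorded 3,709 bp backbone plus a 678 bp insert. It replicates from a high-copy ColE1-type origin and is selected with ampicillin through a β-lactamase gene driven by its own bla promoter and followed by a phage lambda t0 terminator, which helps insulate the marker from neighbouring modules.

The payload is a synthetic red fluorescent protein gene, annotated as mRFP1, a monomeric DsRed derivative. It lies downstream of the lacUV5 promoter, a lac promoter variant carrying an "up" mutation, and a lac operator. The plasmid also carries lacI under its native promoter on the opposite strand. The lac repressor is therefore supplied in cis, keeping RFP transcription off until it is relieved by IPTG or lactose. Transcription of the reporter ends at a tandem rrnB T1 and T7Te terminator pair. The annotation also picks up a CAP binding site next to lacI and a short tetracycline-resistance gene fragment between the lacI cassette and the promoter. This fragment appears to be a non-functional remnant of vector construction, and tetracycline is not a listed selection.

In this vector series, RFP serves as a reporter for characterising a particular combination of origin, promoter and resistance marker. It also acts as a placeholder that can be swapped by restriction-enzyme cloning for a gene of interest. The plasmid is thus suited to benchmarking IPTG-inducible lacUV5 expression at high copy number and as a starting backbone for assembling expression constructs.
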