Features (pLannotate 1.2.2; 13 found; start..end, strand, type, name):
     15..36      -  protein_bind   CAP binding site: CAP binding activates transcription in the presence of cAMP. E. coli catabolite activator protein
     49..1131    -  CDS            lacI: lac repressor; lacI; The lac repressor binds to the lac operator to inhibit transcription in E. coli. This inhibition can be relieved by adding lactose or isopropyl-β-D-thiogalactopyranoside (IPTG).
   1132..1209    -  promoter       lacI promoter: lacI
   1217..1496    -  CDS            TcR (fragment): tetracycline efflux protein; tet; confers resistance to tetracycline
   1520..1550    +  promoter       lac UV5 promoter: E. coli lac promoter with an "up" mutation
   1558..1574    +  protein_bind   lac operator: The lac repressor binds to the lac operator to inhibit transcription in E. coli. This inhibition can be relieved by adding lactose or isopropyl-β-D-thiogalactopyranoside (IPTG). lac repressor encoded by lacI
   1615..2292    +  CDS            mRFP1: monomeric derivative of DsRed (Campbell et al., 2002)
   2325..2396    +  terminator     rrnB T1 terminator: transcription terminator T1 from the E. coli rrnB gene
   2412..2439    +  terminator     T7Te terminator: phage T7 early transcription terminator
   2597..3185    -  rep_origin     ori: high-copy-number ColE1/pMB1/pBR322/pUC origin of replication
   3273..3367    -  terminator     lambda t0 terminator: transcription terminator from phage lambda
   3397..4257    -  CDS            AmpR: β-lactamase; bla; confers resistance to ampicillin, carbenicillin, and related antibiotics
   4258..4362    -  promoter       AmpR promoter: bla
>Addgene plasmid #35277 | pBbE5a-RFP | depositor full sequence | sequence record 42944 | pBbE5a-RFP sequence 4387 bps
GACGTCGGTGCCTAATGAGTGAGCTAACTTACATTAATTGCGTTGCGCTCACTGCCCGCTTTCCAGTCGG
GAAACCTGTCGTGCCAGCTGCATTAATGAATCGGCCAACGCGCGGGGAGAGGCGGTTTGCGTATTGGGCG
CCAGGGTGGTTTTTCTTTTCACCAGTGAGACGGGCAACAGCTGATTGCCCTTCACCGCCTGGCCCTGAGA
GAGTTGCAGCAAGCGGTCCACGCTGGTTTGCCCCAGCAGGCGAAAATCCTGTTTGATGGTGGTTAACGGC
GGGATATAACATGAGCTGTCTTCGGTATCGTCGTATCCCACTACCGAGATGTCCGCACCAACGCGCAGCC
CGGACTCGGTAATGGCGCGCATTGCGCCCAGCGCCATCTGATCGTTGGCAACCAGCATCGCAGTGGGAAC
GATGCCCTCATTCAGCATTTGCATGGTTTGTTGAAAACCGGACATGGCACTCCAGTCGCCTTCCCGTTCC
GCTATCGGCTGAATTTGATTGCGAGTGAGATATTTATGCCAGCCAGCCAGACGCAGACGCGCCGAGACAG
AACTTAATGGGCCCGCTAACAGCGCGATTTGCTGGTGACCCAATGCGACCAGATGCTCCACGCCCAGTCG
CGTACCGTCTTCATGGGAGAAAATAATACTGTTGATGGGTGTCTGGTCAGAGACATCAAGAAATAACGCC
GGAACATTAGTGCAGGCAGCTTCCACAGCAATGGCATCCTGGTCATCCAGCGGATAGTTAATGATCAGCC
CACTGACGCGTTGCGCGAGAAGATTGTGCACCGCCGCTTTACAGGCTTCGACGCCGCTTCGTTCTACCAT
CGACACCACCACGCTGGCACCCAGTTGATCGGCGCGAGATTTAATCGCCGCGACAATTTGCGACGGCGCG
TGCAGGGCCAGACTGGAGGTGGCAACGCCAATCAGCAACGACTGTTTGCCCGCCAGTTGTTGTGCCACGC
GGTTGGGAATGTAATTCAGCTCCGCCATCGCCGCTTCCACTTTTTCCCGCGTTTTCGCAGAAACGTGGCT
GGCCTGGTTCACCACGCGGGAAACGGTCTGATAAGAGACACCGGCATACTCTGCGACATCGTATAACGTT
ACTGGTTTCACATTCACCACCCTGAATTGACTCTCTTCCGGGCGCTATCATGCCATACCGCGAAAGGTTT
TGCGCCATTCGATGGTGTCCGGGATCTCGACGCTCTCCCTTATGCGACTCCTGCATTAGGAAGCAGCCCA
GTAGTAGGTTGAGGCCGTTGAGCACCGCCGCCGCAAGGAATGGTGCATGCAAGGAGATGGCGCCCAACAG
TCCCCCGGCCACGGGGCCTGCCACCATACCCACGCCGAAACAAGCGCTCATGAGCCCGAAGTGGCGAGCC
CGATCTTCCCCATCGGTGATGTCGGCGATATAGGCGCCAGCAACCGCACCTGTGGCGCCGGTGATGCCGG
CCACGATGCGTCCGGCGTAGAGGATCGAGATCGTTTAGGCACCCCAGGCTTTACACTTTATGCTTCCGGC
TCGTATAATGTGTGGAATTGTGAGCGGATAACAATTTCAGAATTCAAAAGATCTTTTAAGAAGGAGATAT
ACATATGGCGAGTAGCGAAGACGTTATCAAAGAGTTCATGCGTTTCAAAGTTCGTATGGAAGGTTCCGTT
AACGGTCACGAGTTCGAAATCGAAGGTGAAGGTGAAGGTCGTCCGTACGAAGGTACCCAGACCGCTAAAC
TGAAAGTTACCAAAGGTGGTCCGCTGCCGTTCGCTTGGGACATCCTGTCCCCGCAGTTCCAGTACGGTTC
CAAAGCTTACGTTAAACACCCGGCTGACATCCCGGACTACCTGAAACTGTCCTTCCCGGAAGGTTTCAAA
TGGGAACGTGTTATGAACTTCGAAGACGGTGGTGTTGTTACCGTTACCCAGGACTCCTCCCTGCAAGACG
GTGAGTTCATCTACAAAGTTAAACTGCGTGGTACCAACTTCCCGTCCGACGGTCCGGTTATGCAGAAAAA
AACCATGGGTTGGGAAGCTTCCACCGAACGTATGTACCCGGAAGACGGTGCTCTGAAAGGTGAAATCAAA
ATGCGTCTGAAACTGAAAGACGGTGGTCACTACGACGCTGAAGTTAAAACCACCTACATGGCTAAAAAAC
CGGTTCAGCTGCCGGGTGCTTACAAAACCGACATCAAACTGGACATCACCTCCCACAACGAAGACTACAC
CATCGTTGAACAGTACGAACGTGCTGAAGGTCGTCACTCCACCGGTGCTTAAGGATCCAAACTCGAGTAA
GGATCTCCAGGCATCAAATAAAACGAAAGGCTCAGTCGAAAGACTGGGCCTTTCGTTTTATCTGTTGTTT
GTCGGTGAACGCTCTCTACTAGAGTCACACTGGCTCACCTTCGGGTGGGCCTTTCTGCGTTTATACCTAG
GGCGTTCGGCTGCGGCGAGCGGTATCAGCTCACTCAAAGGCGGTAATACGGTTATCCACAGAATCAGGGG
ATAACGCAGGAAAGAACATGTGAGCAAAAGGCCAGCAAAAGGCCAGGAACCGTAAAAAGGCCGCGTTGCT
GGCGTTTTTCCATAGGCTCCGCCCCCCTGACGAGCATCACAAAAATCGACGCTCAAGTCAGAGGTGGCGA
AACCCGACAGGACTATAAAGATACCAGGCGTTTCCCCCTGGAAGCTCCCTCGTGCGCTCTCCTGTTCCGA
CCCTGCCGCTTACCGGATACCTGTCCGCCTTTCTCCCTTCGGGAAGCGTGGCGCTTTCTCATAGCTCACG
CTGTAGGTATCTCAGTTCGGTGTAGGTCGTTCGCTCCAAGCTGGGCTGTGTGCACGAACCCCCCGTTCAG
CCCGACCGCTGCGCCTTATCCGGTAACTATCGTCTTGAGTCCAACCCGGTAAGACACGACTTATCGCCAC
TGGCAGCAGCCACTGGTAACAGGATTAGCAGAGCGAGGTATGTAGGCGGTGCTACAGAGTTCTTGAAGTG
GTGGCCTAACTACGGCTACACTAGAAGGACAGTATTTGGTATCTGCGCTCTGCTGAAGCCAGTTACCTTC
GGAAAAAGAGTTGGTAGCTCTTGATCCGGCAAACAAACCACCGCTGGTAGCGGTGGTTTTTTTGTTTGCA
AGCAGCAGATTACGCGCAGAAAAAAAGGATCTCAAGAAGATCCTTTGATCTTTTCTACGGGGTCTGACGC
TCAGTGGAACGAAAACTCACGTTAAGGGATTTTGGTCATGACTAGTGCTTGGATTCTCACCAATAAAAAA
CGCCCGGCGGCAACCGAGCGTTCTGAACAAATCCAGATGGAGTTCTGAGGTCATTACTGGATCTATCAAC
AGGAGTCCAAGCGAGCTCGTAAACTTGGTCTGACAGTTACCAATGCTTAATCAGTGAGGCACCTATCTCA
GCGATCTGTCTATTTCGTTCATCCATAGTTGCCTGACTCCCCGTCGTGTAGATAACTACGATACGGGAGG
GCTTACCATCTGGCCCCAGTGCTGCAATGATACCGCGAGACCCACGCTCACCGGCTCCAGATTTATCAGC
AATAAACCAGCCAGCCGGAAGGGCCGAGCGCAGAAGTGGTCCTGCAACTTTATCCGCCTCCATCCAGTCT
ATTAATTGTTGCCGGGAAGCTAGAGTAAGTAGTTCGCCAGTTAATAGTTTGCGCAACGTTGTTGCCATTG
CTACAGGCATCGTGGTGTCACGCTCGTCGTTTGGTATGGCTTCATTCAGCTCCGGTTCCCAACGATCAAG
GCGAGTTACATGATCCCCCATGTTGTGCAAAAAAGCGGTTAGCTCCTTCGGTCCTCCGATCGTTGTCAGA
AGTAAGTTGGCCGCAGTGTTATCACTCATGGTTATGGCAGCACTGCATAATTCTCTTACTGTCATGCCAT
CCGTAAGATGCTTTTCTGTGACTGGTGAGTACTCAACCAAGTCATTCTGAGAATAGTGTATGCGGCGACC
GAGTTGCTCTTGCCCGGCGTCAATACGGGATAATACCGCGCCACATAGCAGAACTTTAAAAGTGCTCATC
ATTGGAAAACGTTCTTCGGGGCGAAAACTCTCAAGGATCTTACCGCTGTTGAGATCCAGTTCGATGTAAC
CCACTCGTGCACCCAACTGATCTTCAGCATCTTTTACTTTCACCAGCGTTTCTGGGTGAGCAAAAACAGG
AAGGCAAAATGCCGCAAAAAAGGGAATAAGGGCGACACGGAAATGTTGAATACTCATACTCTTCCTTTTT
CAATATTATTGAAGCATTTATCAGGGTTATTGTCTCATGAGCGGATACATATTTGAATGTATTTAGAAAA
ATAAACAAATAGGGGTTCCGCGCACATTTCCCCGAAAAGTGCCACCT
