>Addgene plasmid #35277 | pBbE5a-RFP | addgene partial sequence | sequence record 43521 | jkRFP-F 5'-tggtcactacgacgctgaag-3'
AGCTGCCGGGTGCTTACAAAACCGACATCAAACTGGACATCACCTCCCACAACGAAGACTACACCATCGT
TGAACAGTACGAACGTGCTGAAGGTCGTCACTCCACCGGTGCTTAAGGATCCAAACTCGAGTAAGGATCT
CCAGGCATCAAATAAAACGAAAGGCTCAGTCGAAAGACTGGGCCTTTCGTTTTATCTGTTGTTTGTCGGT
GAACGCTCTCTACTAGAGTCACACTGGCTCACCTTCGGGTGGGCCTTTCTGCGTTTATACCTAGGGCGTT
CGGCTGCGGCGAGCGGTATCAGCTCACTCAAAGGCGGTAATACGGTTATCCACAGAATCAGGGGATAACG
CAGGAAAGAACATGTGAGCAAAAGGCCAGCAAAAGGCCAGGAACCGTAAAAAGGCCGCGTTGCTGGCGTT
TTTCCATAGGCTCCGCCCCCCTGACGAGCATCACAAAAATCGACGCTCAAGTCAGAGGTGGCGAAACCCG
ACAGGACTATAAAGATACCAGGCGTTTCCCCCTGGAAGCTCCCTCGTGCGCTCTCCTGTTCCGACCCTGC
CGCTTACCGGATACCTGTCCGCCTTTCTCCCTTCGGGAAGCGTGGCGCTTTCTCATAGCTCACGCTGTAG
GTATCTCAGTTCGGTGTAGGTCGTTCGCTCCAAGCTGGGCTGTGTGCACGAACCCCCCGTTCAGCCCGAC
CGCTGCGCCTTATCCGGTAACTATCGTCTTGAGTCCAACCCGGTAAGACACGACTTATCGCCACTGGCAG
CAGCCACTGGTAACAGGATTAGCAGAGCGAGGTATG
