>Addgene plasmid #35277 | pBbE5a-RFP | addgene partial sequence | sequence record 43522 | jkRFP-R 5'-gctttggaaccgtactggaa-3'
GACGGCAGCGGACCACCTTTGGTAACTTTCAGTTTAGCGGTCTGGGTACCTTCGTACGGACGACCTTCAC
CTTCACCTTCGATTTCGAACTCGTGACCGTTAACGGAACCTTCCATACGAACTTTGAAACGCATGAACTC
TTTGATAACGTCTTCGCTACTCGCCATATGTATATCTCCTTCTTAAAAGATCTTTTGAATTCTGAAATTG
TTATCCGCTCACAATTCCACACATTATACGAGCCGGAAGCATAAAGTGTAAAGCCTGGGGTGCCTAAACG
ATCTCGATCCTCTACGCCGGACGCATCGTGGCCGGCATCACCGGCGCCACAGGTGCGGTTGCTGGCGCCT
ATATCGCCGACATCACCGATGGGGAAGATCGGGCTCGCCACTTCGGGCTCATGAGCGCTTGTTTCGGCGT
GGGTATGGTGGCAGGCCCCGTGGCCGGGGGACTGTTGGGCGCCATCTCCTTGCATGCACCATTCCTTGCG
GCGGCGGTGCTCAACGGCCTCAACCTACTACTGGGCTGCTTCCTAATGCAGGAGTCGCATAAGGGAGAGC
GTCGAGATCCCGGACACCATCGAATGGCGCAAAACCTTTCGCGGTATGGCATGATAGCGCCCGGAAGAGA
GTCAATTCAGGGTGGTGAATGTGAAACCAGTAACGTTATACGATGTCGCAGAGTATGCCGGTGTCTCTTA
TCAGACCGTTTCCCGCGTGGTGAACCAGGCCAGCCACGTTTCTGCGAAAACGCGGGAAAAAGTGGAAGCG
GCGATGGCGGAGCTGAATTACATTCCCAACCGCGTGGCACAACAACTGGCGGGCAAACAGTCGTTGCTGA
TTGGCGTTGCCACCTCCAGTCTGGCCCTGCACGCGCCGTCGCAA
